>Addgene plasmid #139754 | TBXTA-c005 | addgene full sequence | sequence record 296505 | Addgene NGS Result
TAATACGACTCACTATAGGGGAATTGTGAGCGGATAACAATTCCCCTCTAGAAATAATTTTGTTTAACTT
TAAGAAGGAGATATACCATGGGCGAACTGCGTGTGGGTCTGGAAGAAAGCGAACTGTGGCTGCGCTTTAA
AGAGCTGACCAACGAAATGATCGTGACCAAAAACGGCCGCCGCATGTTTCCTGTGCTGAAAGTTAACGTG
AGCGGCCTGGACCCGAACGCCATGTACAGCTTCCTGCTGGATTTCGTTGCCGCAGATAACCACCGCTGGA
AGTATGTGAACGGCGAATGGGTGCCGGGTGGCAAACCGGAACCGCAGGCACCTAGCTGCGTGTATATCCA
CCCGGATAGCCCTAACTTCGGTGCCCATTGGATGAAAGCCCCGGTGAGCTTCAGCAAGGTGAAGCTGACC
AACAAACTGAACGGCGGCGGCCAAATCATGCTGAACAGCTTACATAAATATGAACCTCGCATCCACATTG
TGCGTGTGGGCGGCCCGCAACGTATGATCACCAGCCATTGCTTCCCGGAGACACAGTTCATTGCCGTTAC
CGCCTACCAGAACGAGGAAATTACCGCACTGAAAATTAAATACAACCCTTTTGCAAAAGCCTTCTTAGAT
GCCAAAGAGCGCAGCCACCACCACCATCATCACTAATGAGGATCCGAATTCGAGCTCCGTCGACAAGCTT
GCGGCCGCACTCGAGCACCACCACCACCACCACTGAGATCCGGCTGCTAACAAAGCCCGAAAGGAAGCTG
AGTTGGCTGCTGCCACCGCTGAGCAATAACTAGCATAACCCCTTGGGGCCTCTAAACGGGTCTTGAGGGG
TTTTTTGCTGAAAGGAGGAACTATATCCGGATTGGCGAATGGG
[124 nt withheld, positions 884-1007]
C
[91 nt withheld, positions 1009-1099]
A
[49 nt withheld, positions 1101-1149]
CCTTTGACGTTGGAGTCCACGTTCTTT
[37 nt withheld, positions 1177-1213]
ACCCTATCTCGGTCTATTCTTTTGATTTATAAGGGATTTTGCCGATTTCGGCCTATTGGTTAAAAAATGA
GCTGATTTAACAAAAATTTAACGCGAATTTTAACAAAATATTAACGCTTACAATTTAGGTGGCACTTTTC
GGGGAAATGTGCGCGGAACCCCTATTTGTTTATTTTTCTAAATACATTCAAATATGTATCCGCTCATGAA
TTAATTCTTAGAAAAACTCATCGAGCATCAAATGAAACTGCAATTTATTCATATCAGGATTATCAATACC
ATATTTTTGAAAAAGCCGTTTCTGTAATGAAGGAGAAAACTCACCGAGGCAGTTCCATAGGATGGCAAGA
TCCTGGTATCGGTCTGCGATTCCGACTCGTCCAACATCAATACAACCTATTAATTTCCCCTCGTCAAAAA
TAAGGTTATCAAGTGAGAAATCACCATGAGTGACGACTGAATCCGGTGAGAATGGCAAAAGTTTATGCAT
TTCTTTCCAGACTTGTTCAACAGGCCAGCCATTACGCTCGTCATCAAAATCACTCGCATCAACCAAACCG
TTATTCATTCGTGATTGCGCCTGAGCGAGACGAAATACGCGATCGCTGTTAAAAGGACAATTACAAACAG
GAATCGAATGCAACCGGCGCAGGAACACTGCCAGCGCATCAACAATATTTTCACCTGAATCAGGATATTC
TTCTAATACCTGGAATGCTGTTTTCCCGGGGATCGCAGTGGTGAGTAACCATGCATCATCAGGAGTACGG
ATAAAATGCTTGATGGTCGGAAGAGGCATAAATTCCGTCAGCCAGTTTAGTCTGACCATCTCATCTGTAA
CATCATTGGCAACGCTACCTTTGCCATGTTTCAGAAACAACTCTGGCGCATCGGGCTTCCCATACAATCG
ATAGATTGTCGCACCTGATTGCCCGACATTATCGCGAGCCCATTTATACCCATATAAATCAGCATCCATG
TTGGAATTTAATCGCGGCCTAGAGCAAGACGTTTCCCGTTGAATATGGCTCATAACACCCCTTGTATTAC
TGTTTATGTAAGCAGACAGTTTTATTGTTCATGACCAAAATCCCTTAACGTGAGTTTTCGTTCCACTGAG
CGTCAGACCCCGTAGAAAAGATCAAAGGATCTTCTTGAGATCCTTTTTTTCTGCGCGTAATCTGCTGCTT
GCAAACAAAAAAACCACCGCTACCAGCGGTGGTTTGTTTGCCGGATCAAGAGCTACCAACTCTTTTTCCG
AAGGTAACTGGCTTCAGCAGAGCGCAGATACCAAATACTGTCCTTCTAGTGTAGCCGTAGTTAGGCCACC
ACTTCAAGAACTCTGTAGCACCGCCTACATACCTCGCTCTGCTAATCCTGTTACCAGTGGCTGCTGCCAG
TGGCGATAAGTCGTGTCTTACCGGGTTGGACTCAAGACGATAGTTACCGGATAAGGCGCAGCGGTCGGGC
TGAACGGGGGGTTCGTGCACACAGCCCAGCTTGGAGCGAACGACCTACACCGAACTGAGATACCTACAGC
GTGAGCTATGAGAAAGCGCCACGCTTCCCGAAGGGAGAAAGGCGGACAGGTATCCGGTAAGCGGCAGGGT
CGGAACAGGAGAGCGCACGAGGGAGCTTCCAGGGGGAAACGCCTGGTATCTTTATAGTCCTGTCGGGTTT
CGCCACCTCTGACTTGAGCGTCGATTTTTGTGATGCTCGTCAGGGGGGCGGAGCCTATGGAAAAACGCCA
GCAACGCGGCCTTTTTACGGTTCCTGGCCTTTTGCTGGCCTTTTGCTCACATGTTCTTTCCTGCGTTATC
CCCTGATTCTGTGGATAACCGTATTACCGCCTTTGAGTGAGCTGATACCGCTCGCCGCAGCCGAACGACC
GAGCGCAGCGAGTCAGTGAGCGAGGAAGCGGAAGAGCGCCTGATGCGGTATTTTCTCCTTACGCATCTGT
GCGGTATTTCACACCGCAATGGTGCACTCTCAGTACAATCTGCTCTGATGCCGCATAGTTAAGCCAGTAT
ACACTCCGCTATCGCTACGTGACTGGGTCATGGCTGCGCCCCGACACCCGCCAACACCCGCTGACGCGCC
CTGACGGGCTTGTCTGCTCCCGGCATCCGCTTACAGACAAGCTGTGACCGTCTCCGGGAGCTGCATGTGT
CAGAGGTTTTCACCGTCATCACCGAAACGCGCGAGGCAGCTGCGGTAAAGCTCATCAGCGTGGTCGTGAA
GCGATTCACAGATGTCTGCCTGTTCATCCGCGTCCAGCTCGTTGAGTTTCTCCAGAAGCGTTAATGTCTG
GCTTCTGATAAAGCGGGCCATGTTAAGGGCGGTTTTTTCCTGTTTGGTCACTGATGCCTCCGTGTAAGGG
GGATTTCTGTTCATGGGGGTAATGATACCGATGAAACGAGAGAGGATGCTCACGATACGGGTTACTGATG
ATGAACATGCCCGGTTACTGGAACGTTGTGAGGGTAAACAACTGGCGGTATGGATGCGGCGGGACCAGAG
AAAAATCACTCAGGGTCAATGCCAGCGCTTCGTTAATACAGATGTAGGTGTTCCACAGGGTAGCCAGCAG
CATCCTGCGATGCAGATCCGGAACATAATGGTGCAGGGCGCTGACTTCCGCGTTTCCAGACTTTACGAAA
CACGGAAACCGAAGACCATTCATGTTGTTGCTCAGGTCGCAGACGTTTTGCAGCAGCAGTCGCTTCACGT
TCGCTCGCGTATCGGTGATTCATTCTGCTAACCAGTAAGGCAACCCCGCCAGCCTAGCCGGGTCCTCAAC
GACAGGAGCACGATCATGCGCACCCGTGGGGCCGCCATGCCGGCGATAATGGCCTGCTTCTCGCCGAAAC
GTTTGGTGGCGGGACCAGTGACGAAGGCTTGAGCGAGGGCGTGCAAGATTCCGAATACCGCAAGCGACAG
GCCGATCATCGTCGCGCTCCAGCGAAAGCGGTCCTCGCCGAAAATGACCCAGAGCGCTGCCGGCACCTGT
CCTACGAGTTGCATGATAAAGAAGACAGTCATAAGTGCGGCGACGATAGTCATGCCCCGCGCCCACCGGA
AGGAGCTGACTGGGTTGAAGGCTCTCAAGGGCATCGGTCGAGATCCCGGTGCCTAATGAGTGAGCTAACT
TACATTAATTGCGTTGCGCTCACTGCCCGCTTTCCAGTCGGGAAACCTGTCGTGCCAGCTGCATTAATGA
ATCGGCCAACGCGCGGGGAGAGGCGGTTTGCGTATTGGGCGCCAGGGTGGTTTTTCTTTTCACCAGTGAG
ACGGGCAACAGCTGATTGCCCTTCACCGCCTGGCCCTGAGAGAGTTGCAGCAAGCGGTCCACGCTGGTTT
GCCCCAGCAGGCGAAAATCCTGTTTGATGGTGGTTAACGGCGGGATATAACATGAGCTGTCTTCGGTATC
GTCGTATCCCACTACCGAGATATCCGCACCAACGCGCAGCCCGGACTCGGTAATGGCGCGCATTGCGCCC
AGCGCCATCTGATCGTTGGCAACCAGCATCGCAGTGGGAACGATGCCCTCATTCAGCATTTGCATGGTTT
GTTGAAAACCGGACATGGCACTCCAGTCGCCTTCCCGTTCCGCTATCGGCTGAATTTGATTGCGAGTGAG
ATATTTATGCCAGCCAGCCAGACGCAGACGCGCCGAGACAGAACTTAATGGGCCCGCTAACAGCGCGATT
TGCTGGTGACCCAATGCGACCAGATGCTCCACGCCCAGTCGCGTACCGTCTTCATGGGAGAAAATAATAC
TGTTGATGGGTGTCTGGTCAGAGACATCAAGAAATAACGCCGGAACATTAGTGCAGGCAGCTTCCACAGC
AATGGCATCCTGGTCATCCAGCGGATAGTTAATGATCAGCCCACTGACGCGTTGCGCGAGAAGATTGTGC
ACCGCCGCTTTACAGGCTTCGACGCCGCTTCGTTCTACCATCGACACCACCACGCTGGCACCCAGTTGAT
CGGCGCGAGATTTAATCGCCGCGACAATTTGCGACGGCGCGTGCAGGGCCAGACTGGAGGTGGCAACGCC
AATCAGCAACGACTGTTTGCCCGCCAGTTGTTGTGCCACGCGGTTGGGAATGTAATTCAGCTCCGCCATC
GCCGCTTCCACTTTTTCCCGCGTTTTCGCAGAAACGTGGCTGGCCTGGTTCACCACGCGGGAAACGGTCT
GATAAGAGACACCGGCATACTCTGCGACATCGTATAACGTTACTGGTTTCACATTCACCACCCTGAATTG
ACTCTCTTCCGGGCGCTATCATGCCATACCGCGAAAGGTTTTGCGCCATTCGATGGTGTCCGGGATCTCG
ACGCTCTCCCTTATGCGACTCCTGCATTAGGAAGCAGCCCAGTAGTAGGTTGAGGCCGTTGAGCACCGCC
GCCGCAAGGAATGGTGCATGCAAGGAGATGGCGCCCAACAGTCCCCCGGCCACGGGGCCTGCCACCATAC
CCACGCCGAAACAAGCGCTCATGAGCCCGAAGTGGCGAGCCCGATCTTCCCCATCGGTGATGTCGGCGAT
ATAGGCGCCAGCAACCGCACCTGTGGCGCCGGTGATGCCGGCCACGATGCGTCCGGCGTAGAGGATCGAG
ATCTCGATCCCGCGAAAT
Features (pLannotate 1.2.2; 19 found; start..end, strand, type, name):
      1..19      +  promoter       T7 promoter: promoter for bacteriophage T7 RNA polymerase
     20..44      +  protein_bind   lac operator: The lac repressor binds to the lac operator to inhibit transcription in E. coli. This inhibition can be relieved by adding lactose or isopropyl-β-D-thiogalactopyranoside (IPTG). lac repressor encoded by lacI
     59..81      +  RBS            RBS: efficient ribosome binding site from bacteriophage T7 gene 10 (Olins and Rangwala, 1989)
     94..645     +  CDS            TBXT (fragment): TBXT_HUMAN - Also known as T. Experimental evidence at protein level: Swiss-Prot protein existence level 1. Involved in the transcriptional regulation of genes required for mesoderm formation and differentiation. Binds to a palindromic site (called T site) and activates gene transcription when bound to such a site. From Homo sapiens (Human).
    716..733     +  CDS            9xHis (fragment): 9xHis affinity tag
    743..792     +  CDS            SET1 (fragment): solubility-enhancement tag derived from T7 phage gene 10B
    800..847     +  terminator     T7 terminator: transcription terminator for bacteriophage T7 RNA polymerase
    884..1312    +  rep_origin     f1 ori (sequence partly withheld): f1 bacteriophage origin of replication; arrow indicates direction of (+) strand synthesis
   1365..1422    +  promoter       AmpR promoter (fragment): bla
   1431..2246    -  CDS            KanR: aminoglycoside phosphotransferase; aph(3')-Ia; confers resistance to kanamycin in bacteria or G418 (Geneticin®) in eukaryotes
   2368..2956    +  rep_origin     ori: high-copy-number ColE1/pMB1/pBR322/pUC origin of replication
   3142..3281    -  misc_feature   bom: basis of mobility region from pBR322
   3383..3574    -  CDS            rop: Rop protein, which maintains plasmids at low copy number; rop
   3591..3971    +  CDS            YPB1_ECOLX: Protein predicted: Swiss-Prot protein existence level 4. From Escherichia coli.
   4043..4334    -  CDS            TcR (fragment): tetracycline efflux protein; tet; confers resistance to tetracycline
   4349..4370    -  protein_bind   CAP binding site: CAP binding activates transcription in the presence of cAMP. E. coli catabolite activator protein
   4383..5465    -  CDS            lacI: lac repressor; lacI; The lac repressor binds to the lac operator to inhibit transcription in E. coli. This inhibition can be relieved by adding lactose or isopropyl-β-D-thiogalactopyranoside (IPTG).
   5466..5543    -  promoter       lacI promoter: lacI
   5551..5830    -  CDS            TcR (fragment): tetracycline efflux protein; tet; confers resistance to tetracycline
