[The description below was written by a language model from this plasmid's Addgene catalogue record and pLannotate feature annotations shown in this document.]
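Description:
TBXTA-c005 is a bacterial expression plasmid built on the pET28a backbone for producing the DNA-binding (T-box) domain of human TBXT, also known as Brachyury, in E. coli. The insert encodes only residues E41 to S224 of the wild-type protein, is codon-optimized for E. coli, and was cloned between the NcoI and BamHI sites, both of which are retained. TBXT is a transcription factor involved in mesoderm formation that binds a palindromic T site. According to the record, the construct is intended for protein expression and crystallography, and it is linked to a deposited crystal structure.

Expression follows the standard pET arrangement. A T7 promoter with an adjacent lac operator and the strong T7 gene 10 ribosome binding site drives the coding sequence, and a T7 terminator lies downstream. The plasmid-borne lacI gene supplies repressor, so transcription stays off until IPTG induction in a host that provides T7 RNA polymerase. A His6 tag contributed by the backbone is fused to the C terminus for metal-affinity purification; the automated annotation labels it as a partial 9xHis match. The short "SET1", TcR-fragment and AmpR-promoter-fragment annotations appear to be similarity hits to pET backbone sequence rather than functional elements.

The plasmid carries a kanamycin resistance gene for selection and a ColE1/pBR322-type origin with the bom and rop elements. The catalogue lists it as high copy, although rop normally moderates copy number. An f1 origin is also present, allowing single-stranded DNA production. The sequenced record is 5,851 nt.
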