Addgene plasmid #139754: TBXTA-c005
Purpose: For protein expression/crystallography (PDB:6F58)
Depositing lab: Opher Gileadi. Depositing organization: University of Oxford.
Backbone
  Vector backbone: pET28a
  Backbone manufacturer: Merck
  Backbone size w/o insert (bp): 5369
  Vector type: Bacterial Expression
Growth in bacteria
  Bacterial resistance: Kanamycin, 50 μg/mL
  Growth temperature: 37°C
  Growth strain: DH5alpha
  Copy number: High Copy
Gene/Insert
  Gene/Insert name: TBXT, DNA-binding domain, WT (alt name: Brachyury)
  Species: H. sapiens (human)
  Insert size (bp): 590
  Mutation: Contains only amino acids E41-S224
  Entrez Gene: TBXT (a.k.a. SAVA, T, TFT)
  Promoter: T7
  Tag / fusion protein: His6 (C terminal on backbone)
  Cloning method: Restriction Enzyme; 5′ cloning site NcoI (not destroyed); 3′ cloning site BamHI (not destroyed)
  Sequencing primers: 5′ T7F; 3′ T7R
Terms and licenses: Academic/Nonprofit Terms; Industry Terms: Not Available to Industry
Depositor comments: E41-S224 : Codon-optimized for E. coli expression
How to cite: TBXTA-c005 was a gift from Opher Gileadi (Addgene plasmid # 139754 ; http://n2t.net/addgene:139754 ; RRID:Addgene_139754)
