>Addgene plasmid #139754 | TBXTA-c005 | depositor partial sequence | sequence record 270477 | Expressed ORF
CCATGGGCGAACTGCGTGTGGGTCTGGAAGAAAGCGAACTGTGGCTGCGCTTTAAAGAGCTGACCAACGA
AATGATCGTGACCAAAAACGGCCGCCGCATGTTTCCTGTGCTGAAAGTTAACGTGAGCGGCCTGGACCCG
AACGCCATGTACAGCTTCCTGCTGGATTTCGTTGCCGCAGATAACCACCGCTGGAAGTATGTGAACGGCG
AATGGGTGCCGGGTGGCAAACCGGAACCGCAGGCACCTAGCTGCGTGTATATCCACCCGGATAGCCCTAA
CTTCGGTGCCCATTGGATGAAAGCCCCGGTGAGCTTCAGCAAGGTGAAGCTGACCAACAAACTGAACGGC
GGCGGCCAAATCATGCTGAACAGCTTACATAAATATGAACCTCGCATCCACATTGTGCGTGTGGGCGGCC
CGCAACGTATGATCACCAGCCATTGCTTCCCGGAGACACAGTTCATTGCCGTTACCGCCTACCAGAACGA
GGAAATTACCGCACTGAAAATTAAATACAACCCTTTTGCAAAAGCCTTCTTAGATGCCAAAGAGCGCAGC
CACCACCACCATCATCACTAATGAGGATCC
